>Addgene plasmid #240685 | pREC1010-Eas1 | addgene full sequence | sequence record 482350 | Addgene NGS Result
CAACCTGTCCCTTACGAATAGCTCTTCACCCCTCACTTACGTGAGGTGAAGTAAGTGACTCAATGGAACC
CCAGCCACCTGCATGATCCGCGGCCGCACTCGATCGAAATAATTTTGTTTAACTTTAAGGAGGTTTGGAA
TGAACCAAATCGTGAAGTTCACTGACGACTCTGGCCTGGCGGTTCAAGTTACTCCAGACGATGTTCGCCG
TTATATCTGTGAGAACGCTACTGAAAAAGAGGTGGGCCTCTTTCTGCAACTCTGTCAGACTCAACGTCTG
AATCCGTTTGTGAAAGACGCTTACCTGGTGAAATACGGCGGTGCTCCAGCTTCTATGATTACTTCCTATC
AAGTTTTTAACCGTCGCGCGTGTCGTGATGCTAACTATGATGGTATCAAATCTGGTGTGGTTGTTCTGCG
TGACGGTGATGTTGTGCATAAACGTGGTGCTGCGTGCTACAAAAAGGCGGGTGAGGAGCTCATCGGTGGT
TGGGCGGAAGTTCGCTTTAAGGATGGCCGCGAGACTGCGTATGCTGAGGTGGCGCTCGACGACTATTCCA
CCGGCAAATCTAATTGGGCGAAAATGCCGGGTGTTATGATCGAAAAATGCGCGAAGGCTGCTGCTTGGCG
CCTCGCGTTCCCGGACACTTTTCAGGGCATGTACGCTGCGGAGGAAATGGATCAAGCGCAACAGCCAGAA
CAGGTGCGCGCTCAGGCGGAGCAACCAGTGGATCTCCAGCCAATCCGCGAACTCTTCAAGCCATATTGCG
AACACTTCGGCATCACTCCGGCTGAGGGTATGACTGCTGTTTGTGGTGCGGTGGGCGCTGAAGGCATGCA
CTCTATGACCGAGCAGCAAGCTCGCCGTGCTCGCGCTTGGATGGAGGAAGAAATGGCTGCGCCAGCTGTG
GAAGCGGAGTATGAGGTTGTTGACGAGGGCGAGGTGTTTTAAGGATCCAGGAGAATACACATGGCCAGCA
GAGGCGTAAACAAGGTTATTCTCGTTGGTAATCTGGGTCAGGACCCGGAAGTACGCTACATGCCAAATGG
TGGCGCAGTTGCCAACATTACGCTGGCTACTTCCGAATCCTGGCGTGATAAAGCGACCGGCGAGATGAAA
GAGCAGACTGAATGGCACCGCGTTGTGCTGTTCGGCAAACTGGCAGAAGTGGCCAGCGAATATCTGCGTA
AAGGTTCTCAGGTTTATATCGAAGGTCAGCTGCGTACCCGTAAATGGACCGATCAATCCGGTCAGGATCG
CTACACCACAGAAGTCGTGGTGAACGTTGGCGGCACCATGCAGATGCTGGGTGGTCGTCAGGGTGGTGGC
GCTCCGGCAGGTGGTAATATCGGTGGTGGTCAGCCGCAGGGCGGTTGGGGTCAGCCTCAGCAGCCGCAGG
GTGGCAATCAGTTCAGCGGCGGCGCGCAGTCTCGCCCGCAGCAGTCCGCTCCGGCAGCGCCGTCTAACGA
GCCGCCGATGGACTTTGATGATGACATTCCGTTCTGATCTAGAGTCGACCTGCAGGCATGCAAGCTTGCG
GCCGCGTCGTGACTGGGAAAACCCTGGCGACTAGTCTTGGACTCCTGTTGATAGATCCAGTAATGACCTC
AGAACTCCATCTGGATTTGTTCAGAACGCTCGGTTGCCGCCGGGCGTTTTTTATTGGTGAGAATCCAGGG
GTCCCCAATAATTACGATTTAAATTTGTGTCTCAAAATCTCTGATGTTACATTGCACAAGATAAAAATAT
ATCATCATGAACAATAAAACTGTCTGCTTACATAAACAGTAATACAAGGGGTGTTATGAGCCATATTCAG
CGTGAAACGAGCTGTAGCCGTCCGCGTCTGAACAGCAACATGGATGCGGATCTGTATGGCTATAAATGGG
CGCGTGATAACGTGGGTCAGAGCGGCGCGACCATTTATCGTCTGTATGGCAAACCGGATGCGCCGGAACT
GTTTCTGAAACATGGCAAAGGCAGCGTGGCGAACGATGTGACCGATGAAATGGTGCGTCTGAACTGGCTG
ACCGAATTTATGCCGCTGCCGACCATTAAACATTTTATTCGCACCCCGGATGATGCGTGGCTGCTGACCA
CCGCGATTCCGGGCAAAACCGCGTTTCAGGTGCTGGAAGAATATCCGGATAGCGGCGAAAACATTGTGGA
TGCGCTGGCCGTGTTTCTGCGTCGTCTGCATAGCATTCCGGTGTGCAACTGCCCGTTTAACAGCGATCGT
GTGTTTCGTCTGGCCCAGGCGCAGAGCCGTATGAACAACGGCCTGGTGGATGCGAGCGATTTTGATGATG
AACGTAACGGCTGGCCGGTGGAACAGGTGTGGAAAGAAATGCATAAACTGCTGCCGTTTAGCCCGGATAG
CGTGGTGACCCACGGCGATTTTAGCCTGGATAACCTGATTTTCGATGAAGGCAAACTGATTGGCTGCATT
GATGTGGGCCGTGTGGGCATTGCGGATCGTTATCAGGATCTGGCCATTCTGTGGAACTGCCTGGGCGAAT
TTAGCCCGAGCCTGCAAAAACGTCTGTTTCAGAAATATGGCATTGATAATCCGGATATGAACAAACTGCA
ATTTCATCTGATGCTGGATGAATTTTTCTAATAATTAATTGGACCGCGGTCCGCGCGTTGTCCTTTTCCG
CTGCATAACCCTGCTTCGGGGTCATTATAGCGATTTTTTCGGTATATCCATCCTTTTTCGCACGATATAC
AGGATTTTGCCAAAGGGTTCGTGTAGACTTTCCTTGGTGTATCCAACGGCGTCAGCCGGGCAGGATAGGT
GAAGTAGGCCCACCCGCGAGCGGGTGTTCCTTCTTCACTGTCCCTTATTCGCACCTGGCGGTGCTCAACG
GGAATCCTGCTCTGCGAGGCTGGCCGTAGGCCGGCCTCAGCCTGCCGCCTTGGGCCGGGTGATGTCGTAC
TTGCCCGCCGCGAACTCGGTTACCGTCCAGCCCAGCGCGACCAGCTCCGGCAACGCCTCGCGCACCCGCT
GGCGGCGCTTGCGCATGGTCGAACCACTGGCCTCTGACGGCCAGACATAGCCGCACAAGGTATCTATGGA
AGCCTTGCCGGTTTTGCCGGGGTCGATCCAGCCACACAGCCGCTGGTGCAGCAGGCGGGCGGTTTCGCTG
TCCAGCGCCCGCACCTCGTCCATGCTGATGCGCACATGCTGGCCGCCACCCATGACGGCCTGCGCGATCA
AGGGGTTCAGGGCCACGTACAGGCGCCCGTCCGCCTCGTCGCTGGCGTACTCCGACAGCAGCCGAAACCC
CTGCCGCTTGCGGCCATTCTGGGCGATGATGGATACCTTCCAAAGGCGCTCGATGCAGTCCTGTATGTGC
TTGAGCGCCCCACCACTATCGACCTCTGCCCCGATTTCCTTTGCCAGCGCCCGATAGCTACCTTTGACCA
CCATGGCATCAGCGGTGACGGCCTCCCACTTGGGTTCCAGGAACAGCCGGAGCTGCCGTCCGCCTTCGGT
CTTGGGTTCCGGGCCAAGCACTAGGCCATTAGGCCCAGCCATGGCCACCAGCCCTTGCAGGATGCGCAGA
TCATCAGCGCCCAGCGGCTCCGGGCCGCTGAACTCGATCCGCTTGCCGTCGCCGTAGTCATACGTCACGT
CCAGCTTGCTGCGCTTGCGCTCGCCCCGCTTGAGGGCACGGAACAGGCCGGGGGCCAGACAGTGCGCCGG
GTCGTGCCGGACGTGGCTGAGGCTGTGCTTGTTCTTAGGCTTCACCACGGGGCACCCCCTTGCTCTTGCG
CTGCCTCTCCAGCACGGCGGGCTTGAGCACCCCGCCGTCATGCCGCCTGAACCACCGATCAGCGAACGGT
GCGCCATAGTTGGCCTTGCTCACACCGAAGCGGACGAAGAACCGGCGCTGGTCGTCGTCCACACCCCATT
CCTCGGCCTCGGCGCTGGTCATGCTCGACAGGTAGGACTGCCAGCGGATGTTATCGACCAGTACCGAGCT
GCCCCGGCTGGCCTGCTGCTGGTCGCCTGCGCCCATCATGGCCGCGCCCTTGCTGGCATGGTGCAGGAAC
ACGATAGAGCACCCGGTATCGGCGGCGATGGCCTCCATGCGACCGATGACCTGGGCCATGGGGCCGCTGG
CGTTTTCTTCCTCGATGTGGAACCGGCGCAGCGTGTCCAGCACCATCAGGCGGCGGCCCTCGGCGGCGCG
CTTGAGGCCGTCGAACCACTCCGGGGCCATGATGTTGGGCAGGCTGCCGATCAGCGGCTGGATCAGCAGG
CCGTCAGCCACGGCTTGCCGTTCCTCGGCGCTGAGGTGCGCCCCAAGGGCGTGCAGGCGGTGATGAATGG
CGGTGGGCGGGTCTTCGGCGGGCAGGTAGATCACCGGGCCGGTGGGCAGTTCGCCCACCTCCAGCAGATC
CGGCCCGCCTGCAATCTGTGCGGCCAGTTGCAGGGCCAGCATGGATTTACCGGCACCACCGGGCGACACC
AGCGCCCCGACCGTACCGGCCACCATGTTGGGCAAAACGTAGTCCAGCGGTGGCGGCGCTGCTGCGAACG
CCTCCAGAATATTGATAGGCTTATGGGTAGCCATTGATTGCCTCCTTTGCAGGCAGTTGGTGGTTAGGCG
CTGGCGGGGTCACTACCCCCGCCCTGCGCCGCTCTGAGTTCTTCCAGGCACTCGCGCAGCGCCTCGTATT
CGTCGTCGGTCAGCCAGAACTTGCGCTGACGCATCCCTTTGGCCTTCATGCGCTCGGCATATCGCGCTTG
GCGTACAGCGTCAGGGCTGGCCAGCAGGTCGCCGGTCTGCTTGTCCTTTTGGTCTTTCATATCAGTCACC
GAGAAACTTGCCGGGGCCGAAAGGCTTGTCTTCGCGGAACAAGGACAAGGTGCAGCCGTCAAGGTTAAGG
CTGGCCATATCAGCGACTGAAAAGCGGCCAGCCTCGGCCTTGTTTGACGTATAACCAAAGCCACCGGGCA
ACCAATAGCCCTTGTCACTTTTGATCAGGTAGACCGACCCTGAAGCGCTTTTTTCGTATTCCATAAAACC
CCCTTCTGTGCGTGAGTACTCATAGTATAACAGGCGTGAGTACCAACGCAAGCACTACATGCTGAAATCT
GGCCCGCCCCTGTCCATGCCTCGCTGGCGGGGTGCCGGTGCCCGTGCCAGCTCGGCCCGCGCAAGCTGGA
CGCTGGGCAGACCCATGACCTTGCTGACGGTGCGCTCGATGTAATCCGCTTCGTGGCCGGGCTTGCGCTC
TGCCAGCGCTGGGCTGGCCTCGGCCATGGCCTTGCCGATTTCCTCGGCACTGCGGCCCCGGCTGGCCAGC
TTCTGCGCGGCGATAAAGTCGCACTTGCTGAGGTCATCACCGAAGCGCTTGACCAGCCCGGCCATCTCGC
TGCGGTACTCGTCCAGCGCCGTGCGCCGGTGGCGGCTAAGCTGCCGCTCGGGCAGTTCGAGGCTGGCCAG
CCTGCGGGCCTTCTCCTGCTGCCGCTGGGCCTGCTCGATCTGCTGGCCAGCCTGCTGCACCAGCGCCGGG
CCAGCGGTGGCGGTCTTGCCCTTGGATTCACGCAGCAGCACCCACGGCTGATAACCGGCGCGGGTGGTGT
GCTTGTCCTTGCGGTTGGTGAAGCCCGCCAAGCGGCCATAGTGGCGGCTGTCGGCGCTGGCCGGGTCGGC
GTCGTACTCGCTGGCCAGCGTCCGGGCAATCTGCCCCCGAAGTTCACCGCCTGCGGCGTCGGCCACCTTG
ACCCATGCCTGATAGTTCTTCGGGCTGGTTTCCACTACCAGGGCAGGCTCCCGGCCCTCGGCTTTCATGT
CATCCAGGTCAAACTCGCTGAGGTCGTCCACCAGCACCAGACCATGCCGCTCCTGCTCGGCGGGCCTGAT
ATACACGTCATTGCCCTGGGCATTCATCCGCTTGAGCCATGGCGTGTTCTGGAGCACTTCGGCGGCTGAC
CATTCCCGGTTCATCATCTGGCCGGTGGTGGCGTCCCTGACGCCGATATCGAAGCGCTCACAGCCCATGG
CCTTGAGCTGTCGGCCTATGGCCTGCAAAGTCCTGTCGTTCTTCATCGGGCCACCAAGCGATTCCCACAC
ATTATACGAGCCGGAAGCATAAAGTGTAGCTAGATCCGAAGGATGAGCCGGGCTGAATGATCGACCGAGA
CAGGCCCTGCGGGGCTGCACACGCGCCCCCACCCTTCGGGTAGGGGGAAAGGCCGCTAAAGCGGCTAAAA
GCGCTCCAGCGTATTTCTGCGGGGTTTGGTGTGGGGTTTAGCGGGCTTTGCCCGCCTTTCCCCCTGCCGC
GCAGCGGTGGGGCGGTGTGTAGCCTAGCGCAGCGAATAGACCAGCTATCCGGCCTCTGGCCGGGCATATT
GGGCAAGGGCAGCAGCGCCCCACAAGGGCGCTGATAACCGCGCCTAGTGGATTATTCTTAGATAATCATG
GATGGATTTTTCCAACACCCCGCCAGCCCCCGCCCCTGCTGGGTTTGCAGGTTTGGGGGCGTGACAGTTA
TTGCAGGGGTTCGTGACAGTTATTGCAGGGGGGCGTGACAGTTATTGCAGGGGTTCGTGACAGTTAGGGC
GCGCCCAGCTGTCTAGGGCGGCGGATTTGTCCTACTCAGGAGAGCGTTCACCGACAAACAACAGATAAAA
CGAAAGGCCCAGTCTTTCGACTGAGCCTTTCGTTTTATTTGATGCCTTTAATTAAACGTTCGTAATCAAG
CCACTTCCTTTTTGCATTGACGCAGGGTGTCGGAAGGCAACTCGCCGAACGCGCTCCTATAGTTTTCAGC
GAAGCGTCCCAAATGTAAGAAGCCGTAGTCTAGGGCTATCTCAGTTATACTACGCACATTGGCACTGGGA
TCGTTCAAGCAGGCGCGGATGCTTTCGAGCTTGCGGTTGCGGATGTAGTTCTTCGGCGTGGTGCCGGCGT
GCTTCTCGAACAAATTGTAGAGCGAGCGTGGACTCATCATCGCCAGCTCCGCTAACCGCTCAAGGCTGAT
ATTCCGTTTGAGATTCTCCTCAATGAATTGAACGACTCGCTCGAAAGACGGGTTACCTTTGCTGAAAATT
TCACGGCTGACATTGCTGCCCAGCATTTCGAGCAGCTTGGAAGCGATGATCCCCGCATAGTGCTCTTGGA
CCCGAGGCATCGACTTTGTATGTTCCGCTTCGTCACAAACTAACCCGAGTAGATTGATAAAGCCATCGAG
TTGCTGGAGATTGTGTCGCGCGGCGAAACGGATACCCTCCCTCGGCTTGTGCCAATTGTTGTCACTGCAC
GCCCGATCAAGGACCACTGAGGGCAATTTAACGATAAATTTCTCGCAATCTTCTGAATAGGTCAGGTCGG
CTTGGTCATCCGGATTGAGCAGCAATAGTTCGCCCGGCGCAAAATAGTGCTCCTGGCCATGGCCACGCCA
CAGGCAATGGCCTTTGAGTATTATTTGCAGATGATAACAGGTCTCTAATCCAGGCGAGATTACCCTCACG
CTACCGCCGTAGCTGATTCGACACAGATCGAGGCATCCGAAGATTCTGTGGTGCAGCCTGCCTGCCGGGC
GCCCGCCCTTGGGCAGGCGAATAGAGTGCGTACCGACATACTGGTTAACATAATCGGAGACTGCATAGGG
CTCGGCGTGGACGAAGATCTGACTTTTCTCGTTCAATAAGCAAAAATCCATAGTTCACGGTTCTCTTATT
TTAATGTGGGCTGCTTGGTGTGATGTAGAAAGGCGCCAAGTCGATGAAAATGCATCTCGACGTGATGCGT
ATACGGGTTACCCCCATTGCCACGTTGCGCCATCCTTTTTGCAATCAGTGACCACTTTTCCAAGCAAAAA
TAACGCCAAGCAGAACGAAGACGTTCTTTTTAAGAAGCGAGAACACCAGAAGTTCGTGCTGTCGGGGCAT
GGGGCGACGAATTGGCGGATAAAGGGGATCTGCTGGATATTACGGCCTTTTTAAAGACCGTAAAGAAAAA
TAAGCACAAGTTTTATCCGGCCTTTATTCACATTCTTGCCCGCCTGATGAATGCTCATCCGTAATTACGT
ATGGCAATGAAAGACGGTGAGCTGGTGATATGGGATAGTGTTCACCCTTGTTACACCGTTTTCCATGAGC
AAACTGAAACGTTTTCATCGCTCTGGAGTGAATACCACGACGATTTCCGGCAGTTTCTACACATATATTC
GCAAGATGTGGCGTGTTACGGTGAAAACCTGGCCTATTTCCCTAAAGGGTTTATTGAGAATATGTTTTTC
GTCTCAGCCAATCCCTGGGTGAGTTTCACCAGTTTTGATTTAAACGTGGCCAATATGGACAACTTCTTCG
CCCCCGTTTTCACCATGCATGGGAATTAGCTTGATCTGACCAACGACCGGTAGCGGAGCTATCCAACGGC
GGTATACCAGGAAAACACACAGCAGGTACATCAGAACAGTACCATGACTGAAGAACAAATAGTTTTTTCC
TGATCCATAAAGCAGAACGGCCTGCTCCATGACAAATCTGGCTCCCCAACTAATGCCCCATGCAGCCAGC
ATAACCAGCATAAAGTGCAGTGTCCGGTTTGATAGGGATAAGTCCAGCCTTGCAAGAAGCGGATACAGGA
GTGCAAAAAATGGCTATCTCTAGTAAGGCCTACCCCTTAGGCTTTATGCAACCTCTAGGATCCGAATTCG
AAGGAGATATACATATGACTCAATGGAACCCCAACCTTTTTCGTAAGGAAGGTTTATCTAAAGGATATGA
TTCTCACTATTTGACACGCTTAGTCGAGCAAGGGGAAACAATTAATGAAAGAAACCTTCCTGTAGTTTTT
TCTCTAGCACATTTAGCCAATTTATCTCATACTTTGTATTCTGACTTACACGGTTTTGTAAGCCGTAACG
ACCTTGAACGAAAAGACTTCCCATATAAAAACTTTTCAATTTCGAAAAGGACCGGAGGAAAACGTTGGAT
TTCCATTCCTACTCCTGCACTTATGGCTGTGCAGTATTGGATAAACAAAAATATACTTAATAGAATTATT
CCTCACGCTGCAGCATATGCTTATGTCCCGAAAAGAAAAATAATCCAGCATGCACAACGTCATTGCGGTT
CAGGCTGGTTGATTAAAATTGATATTAAAGATTTTTTTGGCAATATAAGTGAGCGCCAAGTTTTTGATGT
TTTTCTAAATCTAGGATATCCAAAACTCTTATCCTTCGAAATGGCAAGGTTGTGCACACGAGTAACCCCC
AAAAGAAAGGGAAAGAGGTGGTGTAACACTAATAATGAACATACAATCACTGGTTATGATTCAAAATTTG
TGGGCAGCTTACCACAAGGAGCACCCACAAGCCCTGCATTATCGAATCTGGTTTGTATCGGTCTCGATAA
GCAACTAACATCGCTTGCAATATCTGAAGGCGCTACTTACAGCCGTTATGCTGACGATATATGTTTTTCT
TTACCAATGGGATGTAGAAAAAGCGCATTACACATCAAAAAAGAGATATCTAAAATTCTTCATGGATATG
GTTTTTCTGATAACAGCAAAAAAACGAGGCTAATTCCGCCAGGGGCTAGAAAAGTTCTTACTGGGCTTAA
TGTAAATAATGACACACCAAGAATACCTAAAGAAATAAGGGATTCAGTTAGAATGCATCTATATTATGCA
AAAAAAAATGGTATCGCAACTCATTGTAAAACGCGTGGTTTTCGTTCAGTTATTGGATTCTACAACTATC
TATCAGGAGTAATAGGATATATTTATTCCATAGACTCAAACATGGGGAATAAGTTCCGGAATGAATTCAA
CTCATTACCTTGGGTAGATTTTTCTTTATAATACCGTTCATATGAGGCTAGAGCAGGTGATTGGGGTTCC
GTCGTGAAACTTAGTTGTGGTAGATACATATATAGTGTATCAACTGCCATTGGCAGCCTACGATTCCGTT
TGAATGGTTTGACAGGATGCCAACGAGCACGGATTCCGTCGCTCTTTGTAGTAGCCTTCGCCAGAGTGAG
AAGTGAAGAGCGAGTGTGAGCCGTTGTAGCTT
Features (pLannotate 1.2.2; 17 found; start..end, strand, type, name):
    971..1504    +  CDS            ssb: SSB_ECOLI - Also known as exrB, lexC. Experimental evidence at protein level: Swiss-Prot protein existence level 1. Plays an important role in DNA replication, recombination and repair. Binds to ssDNA and to an array of partner proteins to recruit them to their sites of action during DNA metabolism. Acts as a sliding platform that migrates on DNA via reptation. SSB or its 10 C-terminal amino acids stimulates the ATPase activity of RadD (PubMed:27519413). From Escherichia coli (strain K12).
   1508..1537    +  misc_feature   MCS (fragment): pUC18/19 multiple cloning site
   1545..1569    +  CDS            lacZα (fragment): LacZα fragment of β-galactosidase; lacZ fragment
   1580..1674    +  terminator     lambda t0 terminator: transcription terminator from phage lambda
   1806..2618    +  CDS            aphA1: KKA1_ECOLX - Also known as nptI. Protein inferred from homology: Swiss-Prot protein existence level 3. Resistance to kanamycin and structurally-related aminoglycosides, including amikacin. From Escherichia coli.
   2788..2896    +  oriT           oriT: incP origin of transfer
   2907..3758    -  CDS            RSF1010 RepC (fragment): replication protein C of the broad-host-range plasmid RSF1010 (Scholz et al., 1989); repC
   3745..4584    -  CDS            RSF1010 RepA: replication protein A of the broad-host-range plasmid RSF1010 (Scholz et al., 1989); repA
   4576..4650    -  ncRNA          Plasmid R1162: Accession: RF00043 - R1162-like plasmid antisense RNA
   5095..6066    -  CDS            RSF1010 RepB: replication protein B of the broad-host-range plasmid RSF1010 (Scholz et al., 1989); repB
   6090..6118    -  promoter       lac UV5 promoter (fragment): E. coli lac promoter with an "up" mutation
   6173..6567    +  rep_origin     RSF1010 oriV: replication origin of the broad-host-range plasmid RSF1010; requires the RSF1010 RepA/B/C proteins for replication (Scholz et al., 1989)
   6605..6691    -  terminator     rrnB T1 terminator: Escherichia coli rrnB; transcription terminator T1 from the E. coli rrnB gene
   6716..7681    -  CDS            XylS: XylS regulator encoded by the Pseudomonas putida TOL plasmid pWWO; xylS; stimulates transcription from the Pm promoter in the presence of aromatic compounds such as m-toluate or benzoate
   7942..8347    +  CDS            CmR (fragment): chloramphenicol acetyltransferase; cat; confers resistance to chloramphenicol
   8309..8569    -  CDS            YPRA_ECOLX (fragment): Protein predicted: Swiss-Prot protein existence level 4. From Escherichia coli.
   8581..8661    +  promoter       Pm promoter: The bacterial Pm promoter is activated by XylS in the presence of benzoate or m-toluate (Marqués et al., 1999).
