[The description below was written by a language model from this plasmid's Addgene catalogue record and pLannotate feature annotations shown in this document.]
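Description:
pREC1010-Eas1 is a low-copy, broad-host-range bacterial expression plasmid derived from pORTMAGE-Ec1 and built for retron-mediated recombineering across diverse bacterial species. It replicates through the RSF1010 system: the feature table shows the RSF1010 oriV together with the RepA, RepB and RepC replication proteins it requires (RepC is annotated as a fragment), plus the R1162-like antisense RNA involved in regulating this replicon. An annotated oriT should allow conjugative mobilisation into recipient hosts when transfer functions are supplied in trans. Selection is by kanamycin via the aphA1 (nptI) aminoglycoside phosphotransferase gene. A partial chloramphenicol acetyltransferase fragment is also annotated, but the record lists only kanamycin resistance.

The payload is a synthetic "recombitron" of about 2.9 kb comprising the Eas1 retron reverse transcriptase, the Eas1 ncRNA, the single-stranded annealing protein CspRecT and the E. coli single-stranded DNA-binding protein (EcSSB). Expression is driven by the Pm promoter, which is activated by the plasmid-encoded XylS regulator in the presence of inducers such as m-toluate or benzoate. The ncRNA carries a stuffer flanked by SapI sites, so a user-defined editing donor can be inserted by type IIS cloning. The reverse transcriptase would then convert that part of the ncRNA into single-stranded donor DNA in vivo, and CspRecT and SSB promote its incorporation into the genome.

The automated annotation identifies only ssb among the insert components, followed by a lambda t0 terminator. The Eas1 RT, ncRNA and CspRecT are not annotated, but presumably lie in the unannotated region between Pm and ssb, which spans the sequence origin.
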