Addgene plasmid #240685: pREC1010-Eas1
Purpose: RSF1010 origin of replication plasmid containing Eas1 recombitron with a SapI flanked stuffer in the ncRNA expressed by Pm promoter
Depositing lab: Seth Shipman. Depositing organization: J. David Gladstone Institutes. Publication: Genome editing of phylogenetically distinct bacteria using cross-species retron-mediated recombineering. Gonzalez-Delgado A, Bonillo-Lopez L, Johnson MS, Knodlseder N, Ko CC, Lekbach Y, Oh JH, Selvakumar H, Wold MC, Yu Z, Aragon V, Gralnick JA, Guell M, Hatfull GF, Keitz BK, Koskella B, Mutalik VK, van Pijkeren JP, Shipman SL. Nat Biotechnol. 2026 Apr 23. doi: 10.1038/s41587-026-03076-6. PubMed 42026131.
Backbone
  Vector backbone: pORTMAGE-Ec1
  Backbone manufacturer: George Church (Addgene #138474)
  Vector type: Bacterial Expression
Growth in bacteria
  Bacterial resistance: Kanamycin, 50 μg/mL
  Growth temperature: 37°C
  Growth strain: DH5alpha
  Copy number: Low Copy
Gene/Insert
  Gene/Insert name: Eas1 RT, Eas1 ncRNA, CspRecT and EcSSB
  Species: Synthetic
  Insert size (bp): 2868
  Mutation: WT
  Cloning method: Gibson Cloning
Terms and licenses: Academic/Nonprofit Terms; Industry Terms: Not Available to Industry
Depositor comments: Please visit https://doi.org/10.1101/2025.06.16.660010 for bioRxiv preprint.
How to cite: pREC1010-Eas1 was a gift from Seth Shipman (Addgene plasmid # 240685 ; http://n2t.net/addgene:240685 ; RRID:Addgene_240685)
